LOCUS       Exported 2146 bp ds-DNA circular SYN 13-MAY-2021
DEFINITION  MoClo golden gate assembly CD part for MG-aptamer (fluorescent RNA
            aptamer of malachite green; see DOI: 10.1021/ja0529788) - Please see
            Supplemental Documents for annotated Genbank file.
ACCESSION   .
VERSION     .
KEYWORDS    C21m
SOURCE      synthetic DNA construct
  ORGANISM  synthetic DNA construct
REFERENCE   1 (bases 1 to 2146)
  TITLE     CIDAR MoClo Extension
REFERENCE   2 (bases 1 to 2146)
  AUTHORS   .
  TITLE     Direct Submission
  JOURNAL   Exported May 13, 2021 from SnapGene Server 1.1.58
            http://www.snapgene.com
FEATURES             Location/Qualifiers
     source          1..2146
                     /organism="synthetic DNA construct"
                     /mol_type="other DNA"
     primer_bind     11..29
                     /label=pBRforEco
                     /note="pBR322 vectors, upsteam of EcoRI site, forward
                     primer"
     terminator      33..76
                     /label=bacterial terminator
                     /note="putative bacterial transcription terminator"
     misc_feature    79..100
                     /label=BioBrick prefix
                     /note="BioBrick prefix for parts that do not start with
                     ""ATG"""
     misc_feature    168..188
                     /label=BioBrick suffix
                     /note="universal suffix for all parts"
     primer_bind     complement(194..211)
                     /label=L4440
                     /note="L4440 vector, forward primer"
     rep_origin      complement(365..953)
                     /direction=LEFT
                     /label=ori
                     /note="high-copy-number ColE1/pMB1/pBR322/pUC origin of
                     replication"
     primer_bind     complement(445..464)
                     /label=pBR322ori-F
                     /note="pBR322 origin, forward primer"
     CDS             complement(1124..1984)
                     /codon_start=1
                     /gene="bla"
                     /product="beta-lactamase"
                     /label=AmpR
                     /note="confers resistance to ampicillin, carbenicillin, and
                     related antibiotics"
                     /translation="MSIQHFRVALIPFFAAFCLPVFAHPETLVKVKDAEDQLGARVGYI
                     ELDLNSGKILESFRPEERFPMMSTFKVLLCGAVLSRIDAGQEQLGRRIHYSQNDLVEYS
                     PVTEKHLTDGMTVRELCSAAITMSDNTAANLLLTTIGGPKELTAFLHNMGDHVTRLDRW
                     EPELNEAIPNDERDTTMPVAMATTLRKLLTGELLTLASRQQLIDWMEADKVAGPLLRSA
                     LPAGWFIADKSGAGERGSRGIIAALGPDGKPSRIVVIYTTGSQATMDERNRQIAEIGAS
                     LIKHW"
     primer_bind     1747..1766
                     /label=Amp-R
                     /note="Ampicillin resistance gene, reverse primer"
     promoter        complement(1985..2089)
                     /gene="bla"
                     /label=AmpR promoter
ORIGIN
        1 aacctataaa aataggcgta tcacgaggca gaatttcaga taaaaaaaat ccttagcttt
       61 cgctaaggat gatttctgga attcgcggcc gcttctagag actagtgggt ctcaaatggg
      121 atcccgactg gcgagagcca ggtaacgaat ggatccaggt agagacctac tagtagcggc
      181 cgctgcaggc ttcctcgctc actgactcgc tgcgctcggt cgttcggctg cggcgagcgg
      241 tatcagctca ctcaaaggcg gtaatacggt tatccacaga atcaggggat aacgcaggaa
      301 agaacatgtg agcaaaaggc cagcaaaagg ccaggaaccg taaaaaggcc gcgttgctgg
      361 cgtttttcca caggctccgc ccccctgacg agcatcacaa aaatcgacgc tcaagtcaga
      421 ggtggcgaaa cccgacagga ctataaagat accaggcgtt tccccctgga agctccctcg
      481 tgcgctctcc tgttccgacc ctgccgctta ccggatacct gtccgccttt ctcccttcgg
      541 gaagcgtggc gctttctcat agctcacgct gtaggtatct cagttcggtg taggtcgttc
      601 gctccaagct gggctgtgtg cacgaacccc ccgttcagcc cgaccgctgc gccttatccg
      661 gtaactatcg tcttgagtcc aacccggtaa gacacgactt atcgccactg gcagcagcca
      721 ctggtaacag gattagcaga gcgaggtatg taggcggtgc tacagagttc ttgaagtggt
      781 ggcctaacta cggctacact agaagaacag tatttggtat ctgcgctctg ctgaagccag
      841 ttaccttcgg aaaaagagtt ggtagctctt gatccggcaa acaaaccacc gctggtagcg
      901 gtggtttttt tgtttgcaag cagcagatta cgcgcagaaa aaaaggatct caagaagatc
      961 ctttgatctt ttctacgggg tctgacgctc agtggaacga aaactcacgt taagggattt
     1021 tggtcatgag attatcaaaa aggatcttca cctagatcct tttaaattaa aaatgaagtt
     1081 ttaaatcaat ctaaagtata tatgagtaaa cttggtctga cagttaccaa tgcttaatca
     1141 gtgaggcacc tatctcagcg atctgtctat ttcgttcatc catagttgcc tgactccccg
     1201 tcgtgtagat aactacgata cgggagggct taccatctgg ccccagtgct gcaatgatac
     1261 cgcgcgaccc acgctcaccg gctccagatt tatcagcaat aaaccagcca gccggaaggg
     1321 ccgagcgcag aagtggtcct gcaactttat ccgcctccat ccagtctatt aattgttgcc
     1381 gggaagctag agtaagtagt tcgccagtta atagtttgcg caacgttgtt gccattgcta
     1441 caggcatcgt ggtgtcacgc tcgtcgtttg gtatggcttc attcagctcc ggttcccaac
     1501 gatcaaggcg agttacatga tcccccatgt tgtgcaaaaa agcggttagc tccttcggtc
     1561 ctccgatcgt tgtcagaagt aagttggccg cagtgttatc actcatggtt atggcagcac
     1621 tgcataattc tcttactgtc atgccatccg taagatgctt ttctgtgact ggtgagtact
     1681 caaccaagtc attctgagaa tagtgtatgc ggcgaccgag ttgctcttgc ccggcgtcaa
     1741 tacgggataa taccgcgcca catagcagaa ctttaaaagt gctcatcatt ggaaaacgtt
     1801 cttcggggcg aaaactctca aggatcttac cgctgttgag atccagttcg atgtaaccca
     1861 ctcgtgcacc caactgatct tcagcatctt ttactttcac cagcgtttct gggtgagcaa
     1921 aaacaggaag gcaaaatgcc gcaaaaaagg gaataagggc gacacggaaa tgttgaatac
     1981 tcatactctt cctttttcaa tattattgaa gcatttatca gggttattgt ctcatgagcg
     2041 gatacatatt tgaatgtatt tagaaaaata aacaaatagg ggttccgcgc acatttcccc
     2101 gaaaagtgcc acctgacgtc taagaaacca ttattatcat gacatt
//
