[The description below was written by a language model from this plasmid's Addgene catalogue record and the feature table of its GenBank file.]
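Description:
C21m is a small (2,146 bp) synthetic-biology part plasmid belonging to a CIDAR MoClo extension collection. It stores a basic part for Golden Gate (MoClo) hierarchical assembly in the DVA destination vector backbone of about 2.1 kb. It is maintained in E. coli through a high-copy ColE1/pMB1/pUC-type origin of replication and is selected with ampicillin through the bla beta-lactamase gene driven by its own AmpR promoter.

The payload is a 46 bp synthetic insert, MG-apt, encoding the malachite green RNA aptamer, which produces fluorescence when the transcribed RNA binds the malachite green dye. It is formatted as a "CD" part, meaning it carries the C and D fusion-site overhangs; in the CIDAR MoClo scheme this is the position normally occupied by a coding sequence, between an upstream ribosome binding site part and a downstream terminator part. The aptamer can therefore be dropped into a transcription unit in place of a protein-coding gene, giving a fluorescent readout of transcription rather than of translated protein.

The feature table does not annotate the aptamer itself or the Type IIS restriction sites. It shows only a BioBrick prefix and suffix flanking the short region where the insert must lie, a putative bacterial terminator just upstream that insulates the cloning site, and several standard sequencing primer sites. The plasmid contains no promoter for the aptamer, so expression depends on the parts it is later assembled with. The record points to a separately supplied annotated file for fuller detail.
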