Addgene plasmid #120962: C21m
Purpose: MoClo golden gate assembly CD part for MG-aptamer (fluorescent RNA aptamer of malachite green; see DOI: 10.1021/ja0529788) - Please see Supplemental Documents for annotated Genbank file
Depositing lab: Richard Murray.
Backbone
  Vector backbone: DVA
  Backbone size w/o insert (bp): 2100
  Vector type: Synthetic Biology
Growth in bacteria
  Bacterial resistance: Ampicillin, 100 μg/mL
  Growth temperature: 37°C
  Growth strain: JM109
  Copy number: High Copy
Gene/Insert
  Gene/Insert name: MG-apt
  Species: Synthetic
  Insert size (bp): 46
  Cloning method: Gibson Cloning
  Sequencing primers: 5′ AAATAGGCGTATCACGAGGCA; 3′ TTACCGCCTTTGAGTGAGCTG
Terms and licenses: Academic/Nonprofit Terms; Industry Terms: Not Available to Industry
How to cite: C21m was a gift from Richard Murray (Addgene plasmid # 120962 ; http://n2t.net/addgene:120962 ; RRID:Addgene_120962)
