>Addgene plasmid #120962 | C21m | depositor partial sequence | sequence record 229978 | insert sequence
AATGGGATCCCGACTGGCGAGAGCCAGGTAACGAATGGATCCAGGT
